Addgene plasmid #208046: Lenti-EFS-BirAopt-GSQ-RNF4wt-P2A-BLAST
Purpose: Enables constitutive expression of N-terminal BirAopt-fused RNF4wt; to perform bioE3; selection with blasticidin
Depositing lab: Rosa Barrio & James Sutherland. Depositing organization: CIC bioGUNE. Publication: BioE3 identifies specific substrates of ubiquitin E3 ligases. Barroso-Gomila O, Merino-Cacho L, Muratore V, Perez C, Taibi V, Maspero E, Azkargorta M, Iloro I, Trulsson F, Vertegaal ACO, Mayor U, Elortza F, Polo S, Barrio R, Sutherland JD. Nat Commun. 2023 Nov 23;14(1):7656. doi: 10.1038/s41467-023-43326-8. PubMed 37996419.
Backbone
  Vector backbone: Derived from Addgene ID# 52962 (Zhang Lab).
  Vector type: Lentiviral
  Selectable markers: Blasticidin
Growth in bacteria
  Bacterial resistance: Ampicillin, 100 μg/mL
  Growth temperature: 37°C
  Growth strain: NEB Stable
  Copy number: High Copy
Gene/Insert
  Gene/Insert name: RNF4
  Species: H. sapiens (human)
  Entrez Gene: RNF4 (a.k.a. RES4-26, SLX5, SNURF)
  Promoter: EFS
  Tag / fusion protein: BirAopt (N terminal on insert)
  Cloning method: Gibson Cloning
Resource information
  A portion of this plasmid was derived from a plasmid made by: Human codon-optimized BirA was a gift from Oryzko Lab (PMID 15707685). Lenti-EFS/P2A-blast backbone derived from Addgene ID# 52962 (Zhang Lab).
Terms and licenses: Academic/Nonprofit Terms; Industry Terms: Not Available to Industry
Depositor comments: For performing BioE3 experiments; can be used for transient expression or packaged into lentiviral particles for stable cell line selection. RNF4wt is excisable using EcoR1-Not1.
How to cite: Lenti-EFS-BirAopt-GSQ-RNF4wt-P2A-BLAST was a gift from Rosa Barrio & James Sutherland (Addgene plasmid # 208046 ; http://n2t.net/addgene:208046 ; RRID:Addgene_208046)
