[The description below was written by a language model from this plasmid's Addgene catalogue record and pLannotate feature annotations shown in this document.]
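Description:
Lenti-EFS-BirAopt-GSQ-RNF4wt-P2A-BLAST is a 10,262 nt lentiviral transfer plasmid built on a Lenti-EFS/P2A-blasticidin backbone. It is designed for constitutive mammalian expression of human RNF4 fused at its N terminus to a human codon-optimized E. coli biotin ligase (BirAopt). In bacteria it is maintained through a high-copy ColE1/pUC-type origin and selected with ampicillin (AmpR). The backbone also carries an f1 origin and an SV40 promoter/origin with an EM7-driven BleoR cassette and SV40 poly(A) signal. The viral portion begins with a CMV enhancer/promoter fused to a truncated HIV-1 5' LTR, which drives genomic RNA production in packaging cells. This is followed by the Ψ packaging signal with a gag fragment, the RRE for Rev-dependent nuclear export, and the cPPT/CTS. A WPRE, a second truncated LTR at the 3' end and a bGH poly(A) signal close the unit.

The payload is a single transcription unit driven by the EF-1α core (EFS) promoter. BirA is followed by wild-type RNF4, a SUMO-targeted E3 ubiquitin ligase, and then the blasticidin S deaminase gene. The name indicates a GSQ linker between BirA and RNF4 and a P2A peptide before the marker, although neither is annotated in the feature table. The P2A would allow the fusion protein and the resistance enzyme to be made as separate polypeptides from one mRNA. The plasmid is intended for BioE3, a method for identifying specific substrates of ubiquitin E3 ligases. It can be used for transient expression or packaged into lentiviral particles to select stable cell lines with blasticidin. According to the depositor, the RNF4 segment can be excised with EcoRI and NotI.
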