Features (pLannotate 1.2.2; 35 found; start..end, strand, type, name):
     31..83      -  misc_feature   bom (fragment): basis of mobility region from pBR322
    238..617     +  enhancer       CMV enhancer: human cytomegalovirus immediate early enhancer
    618..817     +  promoter       CMV promoter: human cytomegalovirus (CMV) immediate early promoter
    835..1015    +  LTR            5' LTR (truncated): truncated 5' long terminal repeat (LTR) from HIV-1
   1062..1187    +  misc_feature   HIV-1 Ψ: packaging signal of human immunodeficiency virus type 1
   1171..1509    +  CDS            HIV-1 gag (fragment): gag protein from human immunodeficiency virus 1; gag
   1684..1917    +  misc_feature   RRE: The Rev response element (RRE) of HIV-1 allows for Rev-dependent mRNA export from the nucleus to the cytoplasm.
   2294..2394    +  CDS            Rev (fragment): human immunodeficiency virus 1 (HIV-1) Rev protein; rev; enhances nuclear export of unspliced and incompletely spliced viral mRNAs
   2444..2561    +  misc_feature   cPPT/CTS: central polypurine tract and central termination sequence of HIV-1
   2610..2628    +  CDS            small t antigen (fragment): SV40 (simian virus 40) small t antigen
   2654..2865    +  promoter       EF-1α core promoter: core promoter for human elongation factor EF-1α
   2878..3840    +  CDS            BirA: E. coli biotin protein ligase
   3904..4473    +  CDS            RNF4: RNF4_HUMAN - Also known as SNURF. Experimental evidence at protein level: Swiss-Prot protein existence level 1. E3 ubiquitin-protein ligase which binds polysumoylated chains covalently attached to proteins and mediates 'Lys-6'-, 'Lys-11'-, 'Lys- 48'- and 'Lys-63'-linked polyubiquitination of those substrates and their subsequent targeting to the proteasome for degradation. Regulates the degradation of several proteins including PML and the transcriptional activator PEA3. Involved in chromosome alignment and spindle assembly, it regulates the kinetochore CENPH-CENPI-CENPK complex by targeting p
   4549..4947    +  CDS            BSD: blasticidin S deaminase; Aspergillus terreus BSD; confers resistance to blasticidin
   4952..4972    +  misc_feature   MCS (fragment): pBluescript multiple cloning site
   4975..5563    +  misc_feature   WPRE: woodchuck hepatitis virus posttranscriptional regulatory element
   5500..6081    +  CDS            nef (fragment): NEF_HV1H2 - Experimental evidence at protein level: Swiss-Prot protein existence level 1. Extracellular Nef protein targets CD4(+) T-lymphocytes for apoptosis by interacting with CXCR4 surface receptors. From Human immunodeficiency virus type 1 group M subtype B (isolate HXB2) (HIV-1).
   6088..6268    +  LTR            5' LTR (truncated): truncated 5' long terminal repeat (LTR) from HIV-1
   6300..6524    +  polyA_signal   bGH poly(A) signal: bovine growth hormone polyadenylation signal
   6528..6549    +  promoter       SV40 promoter (fragment): SV40 enhancer and early promoter
   6570..6998    +  rep_origin     f1 ori (sequence partly withheld): f1 bacteriophage origin of replication; arrow indicates direction of (+) strand synthesis
   7025..7096    +  promoter       SV40 promoter (fragment): SV40 enhancer and early promoter
   7097..7168    +  promoter       SV40 promoter (fragment): SV40 enhancer and early promoter
   7172..7306    +  rep_origin     SV40 ori: SV40 origin of replication
   7368..7415    +  promoter       EM7 promoter: synthetic bacterial promoter&nbsp
   7434..7808    +  CDS            BleoR: antibiotic-binding protein; Sh ble from Streptoalloteichus hindustanus; confers resistance to bleomycin, phleomycin, and Zeocin™
   7818..7943    +  CDS            ble (fragment): BLE_KLEPN - Experimental evidence at protein level: Swiss-Prot protein existence level 1. Binding protein with a strong affinity to the bleomycin family of antibiotics. Binds to CL990; an antimitotic-antibiotic compound. From Klebsiella pneumoniae.
   7938..8059    +  polyA_signal   SV40 poly(A) signal: SV40 polyadenylation signal
   8132..8148    -  protein_bind   lac operator: The lac repressor binds to the lac operator to inhibit transcription in E. coli. This inhibition can be relieved by adding lactose or isopropyl-β-D-thiogalactopyranoside (IPTG). lac repressor encoded by lacI
   8156..8186    -  promoter       lac promoter: promoter for the E. coli lac operon
   8201..8222    -  protein_bind   CAP binding site: CAP binding activates transcription in the presence of cAMP. E. coli catabolite activator protein
   8235..8327    -  CDS            lacI (fragment): lac repressor; lacI; The lac repressor binds to the lac operator to inhibit transcription in E. coli. This inhibition can be relieved by adding lactose or isopropyl-β-D-thiogalactopyranoside (IPTG).
   8510..9098    -  rep_origin     ori: high-copy-number ColE1/pMB1/pBR322/pUC origin of replication
   9269..10129   -  CDS            AmpR: β-lactamase; bla; confers resistance to ampicillin, carbenicillin, and related antibiotics
  10130..10234   -  promoter       AmpR promoter: bla
>Addgene plasmid #208046 | Lenti-EFS-BirAopt-GSQ-RNF4wt-P2A-BLAST | addgene full sequence | sequence record 410208 | Addgene NGS Result
GTCGACGGATCGGGAGATCTCCCGATCCCCTATGGTGCACTCTCAGTACAATCTGCTCTGATGCCGCATA
GTTAAGCCAGTATCTGCTCCCTGCTTGTGTGTTGGAGGTCGCTGAGTAGTGCGCGAGCAAAATTTAAGCT
ACAACAAGGCAAGGCTTGACCGACAATTGCATGAAGAATCTGCTTAGGGTTAGGCGTTTTGCGCTGCTTC
GCGATGTACGGGCCAGATATACGCGTTGACATTGATTATTGACTAGTTATTAATAGTAATCAATTACGGG
GTCATTAGTTCATAGCCCATATATGGAGTTCCGCGTTACATAACTTACGGTAAATGGCCCGCCTGGCTGA
CCGCCCAACGACCCCCGCCCATTGACGTCAATAATGACGTATGTTCCCATAGTAACGCCAATAGGGACTT
TCCATTGACGTCAATGGGTGGAGTATTTACGGTAAACTGCCCACTTGGCAGTACATCAAGTGTATCATAT
GCCAAGTACGCCCCCTATTGACGTCAATGACGGTAAATGGCCCGCCTGGCATTATGCCCAGTACATGACC
TTATGGGACTTTCCTACTTGGCAGTACATCTACGTATTAGTCATCGCTATTACCATGGTGATGCGGTTTT
GGCAGTACATCAATGGGCGTGGATAGCGGTTTGACTCACGGGGATTTCCAAGTCTCCACCCCATTGACGT
CAATGGGAGTTTGTTTTGGCACCAAAATCAACGGGACTTTCCAAAATGTCGTAACAACTCCGCCCCATTG
ACGCAAATGGGCGGTAGGCGTGTACGGTGGGAGGTCTATATAAGCAGCGCGTTTTGCCTGTACTGGGTCT
CTCTGGTTAGACCAGATCTGAGCCTGGGAGCTCTCTGGCTAACTAGGGAACCCACTGCTTAAGCCTCAAT
AAAGCTTGCCTTGAGTGCTTCAAGTAGTGTGTGCCCGTCTGTTGTGTGACTCTGGTAACTAGAGATCCCT
CAGACCCTTTTAGTCAGTGTGGAAAATCTCTAGCAGTGGCGCCCGAACAGGGACTTGAAAGCGAAAGGGA
AACCAGAGGAGCTCTCTCGACGCAGGACTCGGCTTGCTGAAGCGCGCACGGCAAGAGGCGAGGGGCGGCG
ACTGGTGAGTACGCCAAAAATTTTGACTAGCGGAGGCTAGAAGGAGAGAGATGGGTGCGAGAGCGTCAGT
ATTAAGCGGGGGAGAATTAGATCGCGATGGGAAAAAATTCGGTTAAGGCCAGGGGGAAAGAAAAAATATA
AATTAAAACATATAGTATGGGCAAGCAGGGAGCTAGAACGATTCGCAGTTAATCCTGGCCTGTTAGAAAC
ATCAGAAGGCTGTAGACAAATACTGGGACAGCTACAACCATCCCTTCAGACAGGATCAGAAGAACTTAGA
TCATTATATAATACAGTAGCAACCCTCTATTGTGTGCATCAAAGGATAGAGATAAAAGACACCAAGGAAG
CTTTAGACAAGATAGAGGAAGAGCAAAACAAAAGTAAGACCACCGCACAGCAAGCGGCCGGCCGCTGATC
TTCAGACCTGGAGGAGGAGATATGAGGGACAATTGGAGAAGTGAATTATATAAATATAAAGTAGTAAAAA
TTGAACCATTAGGAGTAGCACCCACCAAGGCAAAGAGAAGAGTGGTGCAGAGAGAAAAAAGAGCAGTGGG
AATAGGAGCTTTGTTCCTTGGGTTCTTGGGAGCAGCAGGAAGCACTATGGGCGCAGCGTCAATGACGCTG
ACGGTACAGGCCAGACAATTATTGTCTGGTATAGTGCAGCAGCAGAACAATTTGCTGAGGGCTATTGAGG
CGCAACAGCATCTGTTGCAACTCACAGTCTGGGGCATCAAGCAGCTCCAGGCAAGAATCCTGGCTGTGGA
AAGATACCTAAAGGATCAACAGCTCCTGGGGATTTGGGGTTGCTCTGGAAAACTCATTTGCACCACTGCT
GTGCCTTGGAATGCTAGTTGGAGTAATAAATCTCTGGAACAGATTTGGAATCACACGACCTGGATGGAGT
GGGACAGAGAAATTAACAATTACACAAGCTTAATACACTCCTTAATTGAAGAATCGCAAAACCAGCAAGA
AAAGAATGAACAAGAATTATTGGAATTAGATAAATGGGCAAGTTTGTGGAATTGGTTTAACATAACAAAT
TGGCTGTGGTATATAAAATTATTCATAATGATAGTAGGAGGCTTGGTAGGTTTAAGAATAGTTTTTGCTG
TACTTTCTATAGTGAATAGAGTTAGGCAGGGATATTCACCATTATCGTTTCAGACCCACCTCCCAACCCC
GAGGGGACCCGACAGGCCCGAAGGAATAGAAGAAGAAGGTGGAGAGAGAGACAGAGACAGATCCATTCGA
TTAGTGAACGGATCGGCACTGCGTGCGCCAATTCTGCAGACAAATGGCAGTATTCATCCACAATTTTAAA
AGAAAAGGGGGGATTGGGGGGTACAGTGCAGGGGAAAGAATAGTAGACATAATAGCAACAGACATACAAA
CTAAAGAATTACAAAAACAAATTACAAAAATTCAAAATTTTCGGGTTTATTACAGGGACAGCAGAGATCC
AGTTTGGTTAATTAGCTAGCTAGGTCTTGAAAGGAGTGGGAATTGGCTCCGGTGCCCGTCAGTGGGCAGA
GCGCACATCGCCCACAGTCCCCGAGAAGTTGGGGGGAGGGGTCGGCAATTGATCCGGTGCCTAGAGAAGG
TGGCGCGGGGTAAACTGGGAAAGTGATGTCGTGTACTGGCTCCGCCTTTTTCCCGAGGGTGGGGGAGAAC
CGTATATAAGTGCAGTAGTCGCCGTGAACGTTCTTTTTCGCAACGGGTTTGCCGCCAGAACACAGGACCG
GTCCACCATGAAGGACAACACCGTGCCCCTGAAGCTGATCGCCCTGCTGGCCAACGGCGAGTTCCACTCT
GGCGAGCAGCTGGGAGAGACCCTGGGAATGAGCAGAGCCGCCATCAACAAGCACATCCAGACACTGAGAG
ACTGGGGAGTGGACGTGTTCACCGTGCCTGGCAAGGGCTACAGCCTGCCTGAGCCTATCCAGCTGCTGAA
CGCCAAGCAGATCCTGGGACAGCTGGATGGCGGAAGCGTGGCCGTGCTGCCTGTGATCGACTCCACCAAT
CAGTACCTGCTGGACAGAATCGGAGAGCTGAAGTCCGGCGACGCCTGCATCGCCGAGTACCAGCAGGCTG
GCAGAGGACGCAGAGGACGGAAGTGGTTCAGCCCATTCGGAGCCAACCTGTACCTGTCCATGTTCTGGAG
ACTGGAGCAGGGACCTGCTGCTGCCATCGGACTGAGTCTGGTGATCGGAATCGTGATGGCCGAGGTGCTG
AGAAAGCTGGGAGCCGACAAGGTGAGAGTGAAGTGGCCTAATGACCTGTACCTCCAGGACCGCAAGCTGG
CTGGCATCCTGGTGGAGCTGACAGGCAAGACAGGCGATGCCGCTCAGATCGTGATCGGAGCCGGAATCAA
CATGGCCATGAGAAGAGTGGAGGAGAGCGTGGTGAACCAGGGCTGGATCACCCTGCAGGAGGCTGGCATC
AACCTGGACCGGAACACCCTGGCCGCCATGCTGATCAGAGAGCTGAGAGCCGCTCTGGAGCTGTTCGAGC
AGGAGGGACTGGCTCCTTACCTGAGCAGATGGGAGAAGCTGGACAACTTCATCAACAGACCTGTGAAGCT
GATCATCGGCGACAAGGAAATCTTCGGCATCTCCAGAGGAATCGACAAGCAGGGAGCTCTGCTGCTGGAG
CAGGACGGAATCATCAAGCCCTGGATGGGCGGAGAAATCTCCCTGAGAAGCGCAGAGAAGGGGCGCGCCG
GCGGGGGATCTTCCGGAGGCGGGCAAATTTCTTACGCAAGTAGAGGGGAATTCATGAGTACAAGAAAGCG
TCGTGGTGGAGCAATAAATTCTAGACAAGCTCAGAAGCGAACTCGGGAAGCAACCTCCACCCCCGAGATC
TCCTTGGAAGCAGAACCCATAGAACTCGTGGAAACTGCTGGAGATGAAATTGTGGACCTCACTTGTGAAT
CTTTAGAGCCTGTGGTGGTTGATCTGACTCACAATGACTCTGTTGTGATTGTTGACGAAAGAAGAAGACC
AAGGAGGAATGCTAGGAGGCTGCCCCAGGACCATGCTGACAGCTGTGTGGTGAGCAGTGACGATGAGGAG
TTGTCCAGGGACAGAGACGTATATGTGACTACCCATACTCCCAGAAACGCCAGGGATGAGGGCGCTACAG
GCCTCAGGCCCTCAGGTACTGTCAGTTGTCCCATCTGCATGGACGGATACTCAGAGATCGTGCAGAATGG
ACGTCTCATCGTTTCCACAGAATGCGGCCATGTCTTCTGTAGCCAGTGCCTCCGTGATTCCCTGAAGAAT
GCTAATACTTGCCCAACTTGTAGGAAAAAGATCAACCACAAACGGTACCACCCCATTTATATAGGCGGCC
GCGGATCCGGCGCAACAAACTTCTCTCTGCTGAAACAAGCCGGAGATGTCGAAGAGAATCCTGGACCGAT
GGCCAAGCCTTTGTCTCAAGAAGAATCCACCCTCATTGAAAGAGCAACGGCTACAATCAACAGCATCCCC
ATCTCTGAAGACTACAGCGTCGCCAGCGCAGCTCTCTCTAGCGACGGCCGCATCTTCACTGGTGTCAATG
TATATCATTTTACTGGGGGACCTTGTGCAGAACTCGTGGTGCTGGGCACTGCTGCTGCTGCGGCAGCTGG
CAACCTGACTTGTATCGTCGCGATCGGAAATGAGAACAGGGGCATCTTGAGCCCCTGCGGACGGTGCCGA
CAGGTGCTTCTCGATCTGCATCCTGGGATCAAAGCCATAGTGAAGGACAGTGATGGACAGCCGACGGCAG
TTGGGATTCGTGAATTGCTGCCCTCTGGTTATGTGTGGGAGGGCTAAGAATAATTCGATATCAAGCTTAT
CGGTAATCAACCTCTGGATTACAAAATTTGTGAAAGATTGACTGGTATTCTTAACTATGTTGCTCCTTTT
ACGCTATGTGGATACGCTGCTTTAATGCCTTTGTATCATGCTATTGCTTCCCGTATGGCTTTCATTTTCT
CCTCCTTGTATAAATCCTGGTTGCTGTCTCTTTATGAGGAGTTGTGGCCCGTTGTCAGGCAACGTGGCGT
GGTGTGCACTGTGTTTGCTGACGCAACCCCCACTGGTTGGGGCATTGCCACCACCTGTCAGCTCCTTTCC
GGGACTTTCGCTTTCCCCCTCCCTATTGCCACGGCGGAACTCATCGCCGCCTGCCTTGCCCGCTGCTGGA
CAGGGGCTCGGCTGTTGGGCACTGACAATTCCGTGGTGTTGTCGGGGAAATCATCGTCCTTTCCTTGGCT
GCTCGCCTGTGTTGCCACCTGGATTCTGCGCGGGACGTCCTTCTGCTACGTCCCTTCGGCCCTCAATCCA
GCGGACCTTCCTTCCCGCGGCCTGCTGCCGGCTCTGCGGCCTCTTCCGCGTCTTCGCCTTCGCCCTCAGA
CGAGTCGGATCTCCCTTTGGGCCGCCTCCCCGCATCGATACCGTCGACCTCGAGACCTAGAAAAACATGG
AGCAATCACAAGTAGCAATACAGCAGCTACCAATGCTGATTGTGCCTGGCTAGAAGCACAAGAGGAGGAG
GAGGTGGGTTTTCCAGTCACACCTCAGGTACCTTTAAGACCAATGACTTACAAGGCAGCTGTAGATCTTA
GCCACTTTTTAAAAGAAAAGGGGGGACTGGAAGGGCTAATTCACTCCCAACGAAGACAAGATATCCTTGA
TCTGTGGATCTACCACACACAAGGCTACTTCCCTGATTGGCAGAACTACACACCAGGGCCAGGGATCAGA
TATCCACTGACCTTTGGATGGTGCTACAAGCTAGTACCAGTTGAGCAAGAGAAGGTAGAAGAAGCCAATG
AAGGAGAGAACACCCGCTTGTTACACCCTGTGAGCCTGCATGGGATGGATGACCCGGAGAGAGAAGTATT
AGAGTGGAGGTTTGACAGCCGCCTAGCATTTCATCACATGGCCCGAGAGCTGCATCCGGACTGTACTGGG
TCTCTCTGGTTAGACCAGATCTGAGCCTGGGAGCTCTCTGGCTAACTAGGGAACCCACTGCTTAAGCCTC
AATAAAGCTTGCCTTGAGTGCTTCAAGTAGTGTGTGCCCGTCTGTTGTGTGACTCTGGTAACTAGAGATC
CCTCAGACCCTTTTAGTCAGTGTGGAAAATCTCTAGCAGGGCCCGTTTAAACCCGCTGATCAGCCTCGAC
TGTGCCTTCTAGTTGCCAGCCATCTGTTGTTTGCCCCTCCCCCGTGCCTTCCTTGACCCTGGAAGGTGCC
ACTCCCACTGTCCTTTCCTAATAAAATGAGGAAATTGCATCGCATTGTCTGAGTAGGTGTCATTCTATTC
TGGGGGGTGGGGTGGGGCAGGACAGCAAGGGGGAGGATTGGGAAGACAATAGCAGGCATGCTGGGGATGC
GGTGGGCTCTATGGCTTCTGAGGCGGAAAGAACCAGCTGGGGCTCTAGGGGGTATCCCC
[124 nt withheld, positions 6570-6693]
C
[91 nt withheld, positions 6695-6785]
A
[49 nt withheld, positions 6787-6835]
CCTTTGACGTTGGAGTCCACGTTCTTT
[37 nt withheld, positions 6863-6899]
ACCCTATCTCGGTCTATTCTTTTGATTTATAAGGGATTTTGCCGATTTCGGCCTATTGGTTAAAAAATGA
GCTGATTTAACAAAAATTTAACGCGAATTAATTCTGTGGAATGTGTGTCAGTTAGGGTGTGGAAAGTCCC
CAGGCTCCCCAGCAGGCAGAAGTATGCAAAGCATGCATCTCAATTAGTCAGCAACCAGGTGTGGAAAGTC
CCCAGGCTCCCCAGCAGGCAGAAGTATGCAAAGCATGCATCTCAATTAGTCAGCAACCATAGTCCCGCCC
CTAACTCCGCCCAGTTCCGCCCATTCTCCGCCCCATGGCTGACTAATTTTTTTTATTTATGCAGAGGCCG
AGGCCGCCTCTGCCTCTGAGCTATTCCAGAAGTAGTGAGGAGGCTTTTTTGGAGGCCTAGGCTTTTGCAA
AAAGCTCCCGGGAGCTTGTATATCCATTTTCGGATCTGATCAGCACGTGTTGACAATTAATCATCGGCAT
AGTATATCGGCATAGTATAATACGACAAGGTGAGGAACTAAACCATGGCCAAGTTGACCAGTGCCGTTCC
GGTGCTCACCGCGCGCGACGTCGCCGGAGCGGTCGAGTTCTGGACCGACCGGCTCGGGTTCTCCCGGGAC
TTCGTGGAGGACGACTTCGCCGGTGTGGTCCGGGACGACGTGACCCTGTTCATCAGCGCGGTCCAGGACC
AGGTGGTGCCGGACAACACCCTGGCCTGGGTGTGGGTGCGCGGCCTGGACGAGCTGTACGCCGAGTGGTC
GGAGGTCGTGTCCACGAACTTCCGGGACGCCTCCGGGCCGGCCATGACCGAGATCGGCGAGCAGCCGTGG
GGGCGGGAGTTCGCCCTGCGCGACCCGGCCGGCAACTGCGTGCACTTCGTGGCCGAGGAGCAGGACTGAC
ACGTGCTACGAGATTTCGATTCCACCGCCGCCTTCTATGAAAGGTTGGGCTTCGGAATCGTTTTCCGGGA
CGCCGGCTGGATGATCCTCCAGCGCGGGGATCTCATGCTGGAGTTCTTCGCCCACCCCAACTTGTTTATT
GCAGCTTATAATGGTTACAAATAAAGCAATAGCATCACAAATTTCACAAATAAAGCATTTTTTTCACTGC
ATTCTAGTTGTGGTTTGTCCAAACTCATCAATGTATCTTATCATGTCTGTATACCGTCGACCTCTAGCTA
GAGCTTGGCGTAATCATGGTCATAGCTGTTTCCTGTGTGAAATTGTTATCCGCTCACAATTCCACACAAC
ATACGAGCCGGAAGCATAAAGTGTAAAGCCTGGGGTGCCTAATGAGTGAGCTAACTCACATTAATTGCGT
TGCGCTCACTGCCCGCTTTCCAGTCGGGAAACCTGTCGTGCCAGCTGCATTAATGAATCGGCCAACGCGC
GGGGAGAGGCGGTTTGCGTATTGGGCGCTCTTCCGCTTCCTCGCTCACTGACTCGCTGCGCTCGGTCGTT
CGGCTGCGGCGAGCGGTATCAGCTCACTCAAAGGCGGTAATACGGTTATCCACAGAATCAGGGGATAACG
CAGGAAAGAACATGTGAGCAAAAGGCCAGCAAAAGGCCAGGAACCGTAAAAAGGCCGCGTTGCTGGCGTT
TTTCCATAGGCTCCGCCCCCCTGACGAGCATCACAAAAATCGACGCTCAAGTCAGAGGTGGCGAAACCCG
ACAGGACTATAAAGATACCAGGCGTTTCCCCCTGGAAGCTCCCTCGTGCGCTCTCCTGTTCCGACCCTGC
CGCTTACCGGATACCTGTCCGCCTTTCTCCCTTCGGGAAGCGTGGCGCTTTCTCATAGCTCACGCTGTAG
GTATCTCAGTTCGGTGTAGGTCGTTCGCTCCAAGCTGGGCTGTGTGCACGAACCCCCCGTTCAGCCCGAC
CGCTGCGCCTTATCCGGTAACTATCGTCTTGAGTCCAACCCGGTAAGACACGACTTATCGCCACTGGCAG
CAGCCACTGGTAACAGGATTAGCAGAGCGAGGTATGTAGGCGGTGCTACAGAGTTCTTGAAGTGGTGGCC
TAACTACGGCTACACTAGAAGAACAGTATTTGGTATCTGCGCTCTGCTGAAGCCAGTTACCTTCGGAAAA
AGAGTTGGTAGCTCTTGATCCGGCAAACAAACCACCGCTGGTAGCGGTGGTTTTTTTGTTTGCAAGCAGC
AGATTACGCGCAGAAAAAAAGGATCTCAAGAAGATCCTTTGATCTTTTCTACGGGGTCTGACGCTCAGTG
GAACGAAAACTCACGTTAAGGGATTTTGGTCATGAGATTATCAAAAAGGATCTTCACCTAGATCCTTTTA
AATTAAAAATGAAGTTTTAAATCAATCTAAAGTATATATGAGTAAACTTGGTCTGACAGTTACCAATGCT
TAATCAGTGAGGCACCTATCTCAGCGATCTGTCTATTTCGTTCATCCATAGTTGCCTGACTCCCCGTCGT
GTAGATAACTACGATACGGGAGGGCTTACCATCTGGCCCCAGTGCTGCAATGATACCGCGAGACCCACGC
TCACCGGCTCCAGATTTATCAGCAATAAACCAGCCAGCCGGAAGGGCCGAGCGCAGAAGTGGTCCTGCAA
CTTTATCCGCCTCCATCCAGTCTATTAATTGTTGCCGGGAAGCTAGAGTAAGTAGTTCGCCAGTTAATAG
TTTGCGCAACGTTGTTGCCATTGCTACAGGCATCGTGGTGTCACGCTCGTCGTTTGGTATGGCTTCATTC
AGCTCCGGTTCCCAACGATCAAGGCGAGTTACATGATCCCCCATGTTGTGCAAAAAAGCGGTTAGCTCCT
TCGGTCCTCCGATCGTTGTCAGAAGTAAGTTGGCCGCAGTGTTATCACTCATGGTTATGGCAGCACTGCA
TAATTCTCTTACTGTCATGCCATCCGTAAGATGCTTTTCTGTGACTGGTGAGTACTCAACCAAGTCATTC
TGAGAATAGTGTATGCGGCGACCGAGTTGCTCTTGCCCGGCGTCAATACGGGATAATACCGCGCCACATA
GCAGAACTTTAAAAGTGCTCATCATTGGAAAACGTTCTTCGGGGCGAAAACTCTCAAGGATCTTACCGCT
GTTGAGATCCAGTTCGATGTAACCCACTCGTGCACCCAACTGATCTTCAGCATCTTTTACTTTCACCAGC
GTTTCTGGGTGAGCAAAAACAGGAAGGCAAAATGCCGCAAAAAAGGGAATAAGGGCGACACGGAAATGTT
GAATACTCATACTCTTCCTTTTTCAATATTATTGAAGCATTTATCAGGGTTATTGTCTCATGAGCGGATA
CATATTTGAATGTATTTAGAAAAATAAACAAATAGGGGTTCCGCGCACATTTCCCCGAAAAGTGCCACCT
GAC
